>Addgene plasmid #78686 | p5E-acta2 | depositor full sequence | sequence record 146928 | p5E-acta2 sequence 5104 bps
CTTTCCTGCGTTATCCCCTGATTCTGTGGATAACCGTATTACCGCCTTTGAGTGAGCTGATACCGCTCGC
CGCAGCCGAACGACCGAGCGCAGCGAGTCAGTGAGCGAGGAAGCGGAAGAGCGCCCAATACGCAAACCGC
CTCTCCCCGCGCGTTGGCCGATTCATTAATGCAGCTGGCACGACAGGTTTCCCGACTGGAAAGCGGGCAG
TGAGCGCAACGCAATTAATACGCGTACCGCTAGCCAGGAAGAGTTTGTAGAAACGCAAAAAGGCCATCCG
TCAGGATGGCCTTCTGCTTAGTTTGATGCCTGGCAGTTTATGGCGGGCGTCCTGCCCGCCACCCTCCGGG
CCGTTGCTTCACAACGTTCAAATCCGCTCCCGGCGGATTTGTCCTACTCAGGAGAGCGTTCACCGACAAA
CAACAGATAAAACGAAAGGCCCAGTCTTCCGACTGAGCCTTTCGTTTTATTTGATGCCTGGCAGTTCCCT
ACTCTCGCGTTAACGCTAGCATGGATGTTTTCCCAGTCACGACGTTGTAAAACGACGGCCAGTCTTAAGC
TCGGGCCCGCGTTAACGCTACCATGGAGCTCCAAATAATGATTTTATTTTGACTGATAGTGACCTGTTCG
TTGCAACAAATTGATAAGCAATGCTTTTTTATAATGCCAACTTTGTATAGAAAAGTTGAATATAGAAAAG
TTGGCCACCTAGCTTCTCTCACCTCCTTCTCTTTCTATTTTGCAAGCTTTATCTGATTACTCTTGAAACT
CGCTGTGTAAAGGGTCAAAGAAGTGCTGTTGTTGTTGTTGTTGTTTTTTGCACAGGTGTAAGCTGGCTTT
AAATATTTTGGCTGGTTAGAGTGTTTTCTGAGAAAGATTTGATCTACATTTCTGTAAATGTGATTGTGAG
GATTGATTTTCCTAGAGACGTGCCTTCTGAAAGATACATTTTCTACCTATCTTCCTTTTCTTTAAAGAAG
CACTTAAAGTTTTAAAGAACAATTCTGCATGGTTGTGTCTAAAGCATCCATATTTTAGTATCTTTATTGT
GATTTTATAGTAAAATCTCTGTGGGTGTGAGTGTTTTTTAAAGAGAGGTTCTGAATGGCTGTTGAAGCCT
GTCTGATTTGTTAGGTTTTTGACTAAATATGGTTCTTCTGGACCGCTGACCAGTCCCCTCTTTTCCTCAC
CCACTCTCTCTTTTTTCATAAACTATTAGGCAGAGAGAGACTGAGAGAGGGAGAGACCAAAGACAGACAT
GCTTCCCCATCATTTCCAAATTAGGAAGTTTTCCCATGGTGCTCTCAGCAAGGGTCTTTAGGAAATGTGT
GTACATATACATGAGTGTGTGTGCACATATAGAAAAGTACATTTTTCTTCGTAATGTATTGGTATTGTTA
TAATTGTGTTACTACTAACTTTTTAGGATATATAACATATATTTAGAAAATTACATTTAAAAGACATTTA
AAATACTTTTTAAACACTTTAAATTTATTGATCAATGTGTAAAAATTAATTAACAAATTAATCCATTATG
GGTTTCCCTTATTGCATTATGTTTTGCCAATTTTTAGCAATAAATGTTTTTATTTATTTGTTAACTCTTT
AAGAACCCCACCAAGAAAAAAAATGTTTGGATTGCATTTCTTAACTCTTAATGTCACTAGTTACCACACT
CAATGCCTTTTTTAACACATCCCATAGTTTCTAAAATATCAGCCTCTACTAAATGGTTGTAAAATCTACT
AAATCTTTATTTTTTGAAGCATGAAATAAAATACTTCAGATTCTTATTTAACATGTTTTCTTGTTGCTGT
TTTTTTTTTTTTTTTTACAATAAAACCAAAATCGAGTGTAGTCGTACAACAGGATTATATTTGTTTGATT
TTCTTTGTAAACTAACAATGCTTTGTGTGTGAAGCATTATTTAAAGCAGTCATTATTTAAATGACTTTAA
CATTCATTATTTAAAACAGTTCAAACATGGTCAACCGTTTGGTAGAGGGGCAGTCAAAGGGTTAATGCTT
ATCAAAATAAGCATGTTGTTTCATTTTTACACAAATAATTTGTTTTACTTTACAACATTGAACATATTTT
CACCCGTAATTGTCATTTTCAGTTATTTGAAACTTTTGTACATTTTAATTTGGTGTAGATGAACAACTGG
GACTACTCATCTTTATTATTATACTTTCTCAAAAATGATGTTTGTTTTATGTATATTATATTTTATTTTA
CAAAAGTTTGAATTATTAAATGTGAATGATGTCAACGCAGAGTTGACGCTTGAAATCAAAACTTCTTCCT
TAATGCTTACCTGGAAAACGAAAGATAGGCATCAATTAGTTTATGAATGAACATAGCAGGAACACCTTGA
ATTCCTATTATTCCTATTTATAGTTTAATGGGTGCGGTCCAGTCTTATCACACAAAACTCCCATAGACAT
AAATGGTTGTTTCCGGTCTGATTTCTGACTCCGATAACTGAAAAAAGAAAACTTTGAAAGAACAATTTTT
TCAGTTTGGTCATGCTTTACTTTGATGATCCGTTTGTTGAATTTAAGTTCAATTGCAACTAATTCTCATT
AGATTATAAGTAGACTGTTAGGTTGGGGTTAGGGTTAGTTTAAGTTGACATGTACTTGCAAAGTTTCTTA
TAATCAGTTAAATGTCTGTTGAAGTAGCAGTATCACCAGATATTAAACTGACATACAGTCTACTAATACT
CAAATGGATCATAAAAATCAAGGGTTACCACCAGTTTATATGAAATGTCTCCAGAATATGATTAAGCTTA
CCACTGGGAGCAAAGGTGTTCTGAAATTAACACAATACATTAACAACACACATTGTTGTCATGGGCTATG
AGCGTCTGTGTAGCAGATCAGGCCCAGCCCTGTGTTTATTCTCGTGCATAGTGAAGTCCCCACAATTTCT
GAGGAGAAAAAAGGAAAAGGTCCATTGGAATGCCCAGAGTAAGGAGGCAAGAGGCCGCCCTGGTGCTGCC
CGGATTGGAGTGTTTTCTCCCAGTCATCCCTATAAGGCTTTAGTGGAGTGAGGCTACCGATCCGAGTGCA
GCCCAGGCTCCTTGTTTGGGATGTTAGAGGGTGTGGTGAGCAGAGATGGAAACTACATAAGTACACCACA
AACCAGTGAGGTGTACACTGAACGAGAAACGTAAAATGATATAAATATCAATATATTAAATTAGATTTTG
CATAAAAAACAGACTACATAATACTGTAAAACACAACATATGCAGTCACTATGAATCAACTACTTAGATG
GTATTAGTGACCTGTAGAATTCGAGCTCTAGAGCTGCAGGGCGGCCGCGATATCCCCTATAGTGAGTCGT
ATTACATGGTCATAGCTGTTTCCTGGCAGCTCTGGCCCGTGTCTCAAAATCTCTGATGTTACATTGCACA
AGATAAAAATATATCATCATGAACAATAAAACTGTCTGCTTACATAAACAGTAATACAAGGGGTGTTATG
AGCCATATTCAACGGGAAACGTCGAGGCCGCGATTAAATTCCAACATGGATGCTGATTTATATGGGTATA
AATGGGCTCGCGATAATGTCGGGCAATCAGGTGCGACAATCTATCGCTTGTATGGGAAGCCCGATGCGCC
AGAGTTGTTTCTGAAACATGGCAAAGGTAGCGTTGCCAATGATGTTACAGATGAGATGGTCAGACTAAAC
TGGCTGACGGAATTTATGCCTCTTCCGACCATCAAGCATTTTATCCGTACTCCTGATGATGCATGGTTAC
TCACCACTGCGATCCCCGGAAAAACAGCATTCCAGGTATTAGAAGAATATCCTGATTCAGGTGAAAATAT
TGTTGATGCGCTGGCAGTGTTCCTGCGCCGGTTGCATTCGATTCCTGTTTGTAATTGTCCTTTTAACAGC
GATCGCGTATTTCGTCTCGCTCAGGCGCAATCACGAATGAATAACGGTTTGGTTGATGCGAGTGATTTTG
ATGACGAGCGTAATGGCTGGCCTGTTGAACAAGTCTGGAAAGAAATGCATAAACTTTTGCCATTCTCACC
GGATTCAGTCGTCACTCATGGTGATTTCTCACTTGATAACCTTATTTTTGACGAGGGGAAATTAATAGGT
TGTATTGATGTTGGACGAGTCGGAATCGCAGACCGATACCAGGATCTTGCCATCCTATGGAACTGCCTCG
GTGAGTTTTCTCCTTCATTACAGAAACGGCTTTTTCAAAAATATGGTATTGATAATCCTGATATGAATAA
ATTGCAGTTTCATTTGATGCTCGATGAGTTTTTCTAATCAGAATTGGTTAATTGGTTGTAACACTGGCAG
AGCATTACGCTGACTTGACGGGACGGCGCAAGCTCATGACCAAAATCCCTTAACGTGAGTTACGCGTCGT
TCCACTGAGCGTCAGACCCCGTAGAAAAGATCAAAGGATCTTCTTGAGATCCTTTTTTTCTGCGCGTAAT
CTGCTGCTTGCAAACAAAAAAACCACCGCTACCAGCGGTGGTTTGTTTGCCGGATCAAGAGCTACCAACT
CTTTTTCCGAAGGTAACTGGCTTCAGCAGAGCGCAGATACCAAATACTGTCCTTCTAGTGTAGCCGTAGT
TAGGCCACCACTTCAAGAACTCTGTAGCACCGCCTACATACCTCGCTCTGCTAATCCTGTTACCAGTGGC
TGCTGCCAGTGGCGATAAGTCGTGTCTTACCGGGTTGGACTCAAGACGATAGTTACCGGATAAGGCGCAG
CGGTCGGGCTGAACGGGGGGTTCGTGCACACAGCCCAGCTTGGAGCGAACGACCTACACCGAACTGAGAT
ACCTACAGCGTGAGCATTGAGAAAGCGCCACGCTTCCCGAAGGGAGAAAGGCGGACAGGTATCCGGTAAG
CGGCAGGGTCGGAACAGGAGAGCGCACGAGGGAGCTTCCAGGGGGAAACGCCTGGTATCTTTATAGTCCT
GTCGGGTTTCGCCACCTCTGACTTGAGCGTCGATTTTTGTGATGCTCGTCAGGGGGGCGGAGCCTATGGA
AAAACGCCAGCAACGCGGCCTTTTTACGGTTCCTGGCCTTTTGCTGGCCTTTTGCTCACATGTT
Features (pLannotate 1.2.2; 10 found; start..end, strand, type, name):
    121..213     +  CDS            lacI (fragment): lac repressor; lacI; The lac repressor binds to the lac operator to inhibit transcription in E. coli. This inhibition can be relieved by adding lactose or isopropyl-β-D-thiogalactopyranoside (IPTG).
    268..295     -  terminator     rrnB T2 terminator: transcription terminator T2 from the E. coli rrnB gene
    427..470     +  terminator     rrnB T1 terminator: Escherichia coli rrnB; transcription terminator T1 from the E. coli rrnB gene
    517..553     -  CDS            lacZα (fragment): LacZα fragment of β-galactosidase; lacZ fragment
    592..677     +  protein_bind   attL1 (fragment): mutant version of attL; recombination site for the Gateway® LR reaction LR Clonase™
    668..688     +  protein_bind   attB4: mutant version of attB; core recombination site for the Gateway® BP reaction BP Clonase™
   3168..3273    +  protein_bind   attR1 (fragment): mutant version of attR; recombination site for the Gateway® LR reaction LR Clonase™
   3346..3364    -  promoter       T7 promoter: promoter for bacteriophage T7 RNA polymerase
   3498..4307    +  CDS            KanR: aminoglycoside phosphotransferase; aph(3')-Ia; confers resistance to kanamycin in bacteria or G418 (Geneticin®) in eukaryotes
   4454..5042    +  rep_origin     ori: high-copy-number ColE1/pMB1/pBR322/pUC origin of replication
