>Addgene plasmid #78686 | p5E-acta2 | depositor full sequence | sequence record 148229 | p5E-acta2 sequence 5107 bps
CTTTCCTGCGTTATCCCCTGATTCTGTGGATAACCGTATTACCGCCTTTGAGTGAGCTGATACCGCTCGC
CGCAGCCGAACGACCGAGCGCAGCGAGTCAGTGAGCGAGGAAGCGGAAGAGCGCCCAATACGCAAACCGC
CTCTCCCCGCGCGTTGGCCGATTCATTAATGCAGCTGGCACGACAGGTTTCCCGACTGGAAAGCGGGCAG
TGAGCGCAACGCAATTAATACGCGTACCGCTAGCCAGGAAGAGTTTGTAGAAACGCAAAAAGGCCATCCG
TCAGGATGGCCTTCTGCTTAGTTTGATGCCTGGCAGTTTATGGCGGGCGTCCTGCCCGCCACCCTCCGGG
CCGTTGCTTCACAACGTTCAAATCCGCTCCCGGCGGATTTGTCCTACTCAGGAGAGCGTTCACCGACAAA
CAACAGATAAAACGAAAGGCCCAGTCTTCCGACTGAGCCTTTCGTTTTATTTGATGCCTGGCAGTTCCCT
ACTCTCGCGTTAACGCTAGCATGGATGTTTTCCCAGTCACGACGTTGTAAAACGACGGCCAGTCTTAAGC
TCGGGCCCGCGTTAACGCTACCATGGAGCTCCAATAATGATTTTATTTTGACTGATAGTGACCTGTTCGT
TGCAACAAATTGATAAGCAATGCTTTTTTATAATGCCAACTTTGTATAGAAAAGTTGGCCACCTAGCTTC
TCTCACCTCCTTCTCTTTCTATTTTGCAAGCTTTATCTGATTACTCTTGAAACTCGCTGTGTAAAGGGTC
AAAGAAGTGCTGTTGTTGTTGTTGTTGTTTTTTGCACAGGTGTAAGCTGGCTTTAAATATTTTGGCTGGT
TAGAGTGTTTTCTGAGAAAGATTTGATCTACATTTCTGTAAATGTGATTGTGAGGATTGATTTTCCTAGA
GACGTGCCTTCTGAAAGATACATTTTCTACCTATCTTCCTTTTCTTTAAAGAAGCACTTAAAGTTTTAAA
GAACAATTCTGCATGGTTGTGTCTAAAGCATCCATATTTTAGTATCTTTATTGTGATTTTATAGTAAAAT
CTCTGTGGGTGTGAGTGTTTTTTAAAGAGAGGTTCTGAATGGCTGTTGAAGCCTGTCTGATTTGTTAGGT
TTTTGACTAAATATGGTTCTTCTGGACCGCTGACCAGTCCCCTCTTTTCCTCACCCACTCTCTCTTTTTT
CATAAACTATTAGGCAGAGAGAGACTGAGAGAGGGAGAGACCAAAGACAGACATGCTTCCCCATCATTTC
CAAATTAGGAAGTTTTCCCATGGTGCTCTCAGCAAGGGTCTTTAGGAAATGTGTGTACATATACATGAGT
GTGTGTGCACATATAGAAAAGTACATTTTTCTTCGTAATGTATTGGTATTGTTATAATTGTGTTACTACT
AACTTTTTAGGATATATAACATATATTTAGAAAATTACATTTAAAAGACATTTAAAATACTTTTTAAACA
CTTTAAATTTATTGATCAATGTGTAAAAATTAATTAACAAATTAATCCATTATGGGTTTCCCTTATTGCA
TTATGTTTTGCCAATTTTTAGCAATAAATGTTTTTATTTATTTGTTAACTCTTTAAGAACCCCACCAAGA
AAAAAAATGTTTGGATTGCATTTCTTAACTCTTAATGTCACTAGTTACCACACTCAATGCCTTTTTTAAC
ACATCCCATAGTTTCTAAAATATCAGCCTCTACTAAATGGTTGTAAAATCTACTAAATCTTTATTTTTTG
AAGCATGAAATAAAATACTTCAGATTCTTATTTAACATGTTTTCTTGTTGCTGTTTTTTTTTTTTTTTTT
ACAATAAAACCAAAATCGAGTGTAGTCGTACAACAGGATTATATTTGTTTGATTTTCTTTGTAAACTAAC
AATGCTTTGTGTGTGAAGCATTATTTAAAGCAGTCATTATTTAAATGACTTTAACATTCATTATTTAAAA
CAGTTCAAACATGGTCAACCGTTTGGTAGAGGGGCAGTCAAAGGGTTAATGCTTATCAAAATAAGCATGT
TGTTTCATTTTTACACAAATAATTTGTTTTACTTTACAACATTGAACATATTTTCACCCGTAATTGTCAT
TTTCAGTTATTTGAAACTTTTGTACATTTTAATTTGGTGTAGATGAACAACTGGGACTACTCATCTTTAT
TATTATACTTTCTCAAAAATGATGTTTGTTTTATGTATATTATATTTTATTTTACAAAAGTTTGAATTAT
TAAATGTGAATGATGTCAACGCAGAGTTGACGCTTGAAATCAAAACTTCTTCCTTAATGCTTACCTGGAA
AACGAAAGATAGGCATCAATTAGTTTATGAATGAACATAGCAGGAACACCTTGAATTCCTATTATTCCTA
TTTATAGTTTAATGGGTGCGGTCCAGTCTTATCACACAAAACTCCCATAGACATAAATGGTTGTTTCCGG
TCTGATTTCTGACTCCGATAACTGAAAAAAGAAAACTTTGAAAGAACAATTTTTTCAGTTTGGTCATGCT
TTACTTTGATGATCCGTTTGTTGAATTTAAGTTCAATTGCAACTAATTCTCATTAGATTATAAGTAGACT
GTTAGGTTGGGGTTAGGGTTAGTTTAAGTTGACATGTACTTGCAAAGTTTCTTATAATCAGTTAAATGTC
TGTTGAAGTAGCAGTATCACCAGATATTAAACTGACATACAGTCTACTAATACTCAAATGGATCATAAAA
ATCAAGGGTTACCACCAGTTTATATGAAATGTCTCCAGAATATGATTAAGCTTACCACTGGGAGCAAAGG
TGTTCTGAAATTAACACAATACATTAACAACACACATTGTTGTCATGGGCTATGAGCGTCTGTGTAGCAG
ATCAGGCCCAGCCCTGTGTTTATTCTCGTGCATAGTGAAGTCCCCACAATTTCTGAGGAGAAAAAAGGAA
AAGGTCCATTGGAATGCCCAGAGTAAGGAGGCAAGAGGCCGCCCTGGTGCTGCCCGGATTGGAGTGTTTT
CTCCCAGTCATCCCTATAAGGCTTTAGTGGAGTGAGGCTACCGATCCGAGTGCAGCCCAGGCTCCTTGTT
TGGGATGTTAGAGGGTGTGGTGAGCAGAGATGGAAACTACATAAGTACACCACAAACCAGTGAGGTGTAC
ACCAAGTTTGTACAAAAAAGTTGAACGAGAAACGTAAAATGATATAAATATCAATATATTAAATTAGATT
TTGCATAAAAAACAGACTACATAATACTGTAAAACACAACATATGCAGTCACTATGAACCAACTACTTAG
ATGGTATTAGTGACCTGTAGAATTCGAGCTCTAGAGCTGCAGGGCGGCCGCGATATCCCCTATAGTGAGT
CGTATTACATGGTCATAGCTGTTTCCTGGCAGCTCTGGCCCGTGTCTCAAAATCTCTGATGTTACATTGC
ACAAGATAAAAATATATCATCATGAACAATAAAACTGTCTGCTTACATAAACAGTAATACAAGGGGTGTT
ATGAGCCATATTCAACGGGAAACGTCGAGGCCGCGATTAAATTCCAACATGGATGCTGATTTATATGGGT
ATAAATGGGCTCGCGATAATGTCGGGCAATCAGGTGCGACAATCTATCGCTTGTATGGGAAGCCCGATGC
GCCAGAGTTGTTTCTGAAACATGGCAAAGGTAGCGTTGCCAATGATGTTACAGATGAGATGGTCAGACTA
AACTGGCTGACGGAATTTATGCCTCTTCCGACCATCAAGCATTTTATCCGTACTCCTGATGATGCATGGT
TACTCACCACTGCGATCCCCGGAAAAACAGCATTCCAGGTATTAGAAGAATATCCTGATTCAGGTGAAAA
TATTGTTGATGCGCTGGCAGTGTTCCTGCGCCGGTTGCATTCGATTCCTGTTTGTAATTGTCCTTTTAAC
AGCGATCGCGTATTTCGTCTCGCTCAGGCGCAATCACGAATGAATAACGGTTTGGTTGATGCGAGTGATT
TTGATGACGAGCGTAATGGCTGGCCTGTTGAACAAGTCTGGAAAGAAATGCATAAACTTTTGCCATTCTC
ACCGGATTCAGTCGTCACTCATGGTGATTTCTCACTTGATAACCTTATTTTTGACGAGGGGAAATTAATA
GGTTGTATTGATGTTGGACGAGTCGGAATCGCAGACCGATACCAGGATCTTGCCATCCTATGGAACTGCC
TCGGTGAGTTTTCTCCTTCATTACAGAAACGGCTTTTTCAAAAATATGGTATTGATAATCCTGATATGAA
TAAATTGCAGTTTCATTTGATGCTCGATGAGTTTTTCTAATCAGAATTGGTTAATTGGTTGTAACACTGG
CAGAGCATTACGCTGACTTGACGGGACGGCGCAAGCTCATGACCAAAATCCCTTAACGTGAGTTACGCGT
CGTTCCACTGAGCGTCAGACCCCGTAGAAAAGATCAAAGGATCTTCTTGAGATCCTTTTTTTCTGCGCGT
AATCTGCTGCTTGCAAACAAAAAAACCACCGCTACCAGCGGTGGTTTGTTTGCCGGATCAAGAGCTACCA
ACTCTTTTTCCGAAGGTAACTGGCTTCAGCAGAGCGCAGATACCAAATACTGTCCTTCTAGTGTAGCCGT
AGTTAGGCCACCACTTCAAGAACTCTGTAGCACCGCCTACATACCTCGCTCTGCTAATCCTGTTACCAGT
GGCTGCTGCCAGTGGCGATAAGTCGTGTCTTACCGGGTTGGACTCAAGACGATAGTTACCGGATAAGGCG
CAGCGGTCGGGCTGAACGGGGGGTTCGTGCACACAGCCCAGCTTGGAGCGAACGACCTACACCGAACTGA
GATACCTACAGCGTGAGCATTGAGAAAGCGCCACGCTTCCCGAAGGGAGAAAGGCGGACAGGTATCCGGT
AAGCGGCAGGGTCGGAACAGGAGAGCGCACGAGGGAGCTTCCAGGGGGAAACGCCTGGTATCTTTATAGT
CCTGTCGGGTTTCGCCACCTCTGACTTGAGCGTCGATTTTTGTGATGCTCGTCAGGGGGGCGGAGCCTAT
GGAAAAACGCCAGCAACGCGGCCTTTTTACGGTTCCTGGCCTTTTGCTGGCCTTTTGCTCACATGTT
Features (pLannotate 1.2.2; 10 found; start..end, strand, type, name):
    121..213     +  CDS            lacI (fragment): lac repressor; lacI; The lac repressor binds to the lac operator to inhibit transcription in E. coli. This inhibition can be relieved by adding lactose or isopropyl-β-D-thiogalactopyranoside (IPTG).
    268..295     -  terminator     rrnB T2 terminator: transcription terminator T2 from the E. coli rrnB gene
    427..470     +  terminator     rrnB T1 terminator: Escherichia coli rrnB; transcription terminator T1 from the E. coli rrnB gene
    517..553     -  CDS            lacZα (fragment): LacZα fragment of β-galactosidase; lacZ fragment
    593..676     +  protein_bind   attL1 (fragment): mutant version of attL; recombination site for the Gateway® LR reaction LR Clonase™
    667..687     +  protein_bind   attB4: mutant version of attB; core recombination site for the Gateway® BP reaction BP Clonase™
   3153..3276    +  protein_bind   attR1: mutant version of attR; recombination site for the Gateway® LR reaction LR Clonase™
   3349..3367    -  promoter       T7 promoter: promoter for bacteriophage T7 RNA polymerase
   3501..4310    +  CDS            KanR: aminoglycoside phosphotransferase; aph(3')-Ia; confers resistance to kanamycin in bacteria or G418 (Geneticin®) in eukaryotes
   4457..5045    +  rep_origin     ori: high-copy-number ColE1/pMB1/pBR322/pUC origin of replication
