[The description below was written by a language model from this plasmid's Addgene catalogue record and pLannotate feature annotations shown in this document.]
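Description:
p5E-acta2 is a Gateway 5′ entry clone built in the Invitrogen pDONR P4-P1R donor backbone and carrying a zebrafish (Danio rerio) acta2 (alpha smooth muscle actin) regulatory cassette. It is a bacterial cloning plasmid rather than an expression vector in its own right. It replicates in E. coli from a high-copy ColE1/pUC-type origin and is selected with kanamycin through an aminoglycoside phosphotransferase (KanR) gene. The backbone also carries rrnB T1 and T2 terminators upstream of the cloning site, which insulate the insert from read-through transcription, plus a T7 promoter and small lacI and lacZα remnants that have no functional role here.

The insert is recorded as about 2.2 kb and is a compact synthetic promoter/enhancer: the depositor placed the entire acta2 intron 1 upstream of roughly 300 bp of the proximal acta2 promoter, to make an element small enough for convenient transgenesis. The automated annotation does not label the insert itself. It sits in the unannotated interval between an attL-type site containing the attB4 core and an attR1 site, the arrangement expected for a 5′ entry clone. These sites allow an LR recombination that joins the promoter to a middle entry clone (a reporter or gene of interest) and a 3′ entry clone within a destination vector.

Two depositor full sequences are on file, 5,107 and 5,104 nt, with essentially identical feature maps. The associated publication used this element to generate zebrafish transgenic lines marking vascular mural cells and visceral smooth muscle cells, and the plasmid serves to drive any chosen transgene in those cell types.
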