Addgene plasmid #78686: p5E-acta2
Purpose: acta2 promoter for Gateway cloning
Depositing lab: Sarah Childs. Depositing organization: University of Calgary. Publication: An alpha-smooth muscle actin (acta2/alphasma) zebrafish transgenic line marking vascular mural cells and visceral smooth muscle cells. Whitesell TR, Kennedy RM, Carter AD, Rollins EL, Georgijevic S, Santoro MM, Childs SJ. PLoS One. 2014 Mar 3;9(3):e90590. doi: 10.1371/journal.pone.0090590. eCollection 2014. PONE-D-13-28889 PubMed 24594685.
Backbone
  Vector backbone: pDONRp4p1r
  Backbone manufacturer: Invitrogen
  Backbone size w/o insert (bp): 2600
  Vector type: Unspecified
Growth in bacteria
  Bacterial resistance: Kanamycin, 50 μg/mL
  Growth temperature: 37°C
  Growth strain: DH5alpha
  Copy number: Unknown
Gene/Insert
  Gene/Insert name: acta2 promoter (alt names: actin, alpha 2, smooth muscle, aorta; alpha smooth muscle actin)
  Species: D. rerio (zebrafish)
  Insert size (bp): 2165
  GenBank ID: NM_212620.1
  Entrez Gene: acta2 (a.k.a. wu:fb63d03)
  Promoter: acta2
  Cloning method: Gateway Cloning
  Sequencing primers: 5′ M13F; 3′ M13R
Terms and licenses: Academic/Nonprofit Terms; Industry Terms: Not Available to Industry
Depositor comments: The entire intron 1 was inserted upstream of 300 bp of proximal acta2 promoter to make a compact promoter/enhancer construct that could easily be used for transgenesis.
How to cite: p5E-acta2 was a gift from Sarah Childs (Addgene plasmid # 78686 ; http://n2t.net/addgene:78686 ; RRID:Addgene_78686)
