>Addgene plasmid #78686 | p5E-acta2 | addgene partial sequence | sequence record 148227 | M13-F20 5'-TGTAAAACGACGGCCAGT-3'
GCTCCAATAATGATTTTATTTTGACTGATAGTGACCTGTTCGTTGCAACAAATTGATAAGCAATGCTTTT
TTATAATGCCAACTTTGTATAGAAAAGTTGGCCACCTAGCTTCTCTCACCTCCTTCTCTTTCTATTTTGC
AAGCTTTATCTGATTACTCTTGAAACTCGCTGTGTAAAGGGTCAAAGAAGTGCTGTTGTTGTTGTTGTTG
TTTTTTGCACAGGTGTAAGCTGGCTTTAAATATTTTGGCTGGTTAGAGTGTTTTCTGAGAAAGATTTGAT
CTACATTTCTGTAAATGTGATTGTGAGGATTGATTTTCCTAGAGACGTGCCTTCTGAAAGATACATTTTC
TACCTATCTTCCTTTTCTTTAAAGAAGCACTTAAAGTTTTAAAGAACAATTCTGCATGGTTGTGTCTAAA
GCATCCATATTTTAGTATCTTTATTGTGATTTTATAGTAAAATCTCTGTGGGTGTGAGTGTTTTTTAAAG
AGAGGTTCTGAATGGCTGTTGAAGCCTGTCTGATTTGTTAGGTTTTTGACTAAATATGGTTCTTCTGGAC
CGCTGACCAGTCCCCTCTTTTCCTCACCCACTCTCTCTTTTTTCATAAACTATTAGGCAGAGAGAGACTG
AGAGAGGGAGAGACCAAAGACAGACATGCTTCCCCATCATTTCCAAATTAGGAAGTTTTCCCATGGTGCT
CTCAGCAAGGGTCTTTAGGAAATGTGTGTACATATACATGAGTGTGTGTGCACATATAGAAAAGTACATT
TTTCTTCGTAATGTATTGGTATTGTTATAATTGTGTTACTACTAACTTTTTAGGATATATAACATATATT
TAGAAA
