>Addgene plasmid #78686 | p5E-acta2 | addgene partial sequence | sequence record 148228 | M13-Rev 5'-CAGGAAACAGCTATGACC-3'
GCGGCCGCCCTGCAGCTCTAGAGCTCGAATTCTACAGGTCACTAATACCATCTAAGTAGTTGGTTCATAG
TGACTGCATATGTTGTGTTTTACAGTATTATGTAGTCTGTTTTTTATGCAAAATCTAATTTAATATATTG
ATATTTATATCATTTTACGTTTCTCGTTCAACTTTTTTGTACAAACTTGGTGTACACCTCACTGGTTTGT
GGTGTACTTATGTAGTTTCCATCTCTGCTCACCACACCCTCTAACATCCCAAACAAGGAGCCTGGGCTGC
ACTCGGATCGGTAGCCTCACTCCACTAAAGCCTTATAGGGATGACTGGGAGAAAACACTCCAATCCGGGC
AGCACCAGGGCGGCCTCTTGCCTCCTTACTCTGGGCATTCCAATGGACCTTTTCCTTTTTTCTCCTCAGA
AATTGTGGGGACTTCACTATGCACGAGAATAAACACAGGGCTGGGCCTGATCTGCTACACAGACGCTCAT
AGCCCATGACAACAATGTGTGTTGTTAATGTATTGTGTTAATTTCAGAACACCTTTGCTCCCAGTGGTAA
GCTTAATCATATTCTGGAGACATTTCATATAAACTGGTGGTAACCCTTGATTTTTATGATCCATTTGAGT
ATTAGTAGACTGTATGTCAGTTTAATATCTGGTGATACTGCTACTTCAACAGACATTTAACTGATTATAA
GAAACTTTGCAAGTACATGTCAACTTAAACTAACCCTAACCCCAACCTAACAGTCTACTTATAATCTAAT
GAGAATTAGTTGCAATTGAACTTAAATTCAACAAACGGATCATCAAAGTAAAGCATGACCAAACTGAAAA
